>Addgene plasmid #77005 | PRKG1 gRNA (BRDN0001147664) | addgene full sequence | sequence record 186930 | Addgene Assembled Sequence
CCCGGGTGCAAAGATGGATAAAGTTTTAAACAGAGAGGAATCTTTGCAGCTAATGGACCTTCTAGGTCTT
GAAAGGAGTGGGAATTGGCTCCGGTGCCCGTCAGTGGGCAGAGCGCACATCGCCCACAGTCCCCGAGAAG
TTGGGGGGAGGGGTCGGCAATTGATCCGGTGCCTAGAGAAGGTGGCGCGGGGTAAACTGGGAAAGTGATG
TCGTGTACTGGCTCCGCCTTTTTCCCGAGGGTGGGGGAGAACCGTATATAAGTGCAGTAGTCGCCGTGAA
CGTTCTTTTTCGCAACGGGTTTGCCGCCAGAACACAGGTAAGTGCCGTGTGTGGTTCCCGCGGGCCTGGC
CTCTTTACGGGTTATGGCCCTTGCGTGCCTTGAATTACTTCCACCTGGCTGCAGTACGTGATTCTTGATC
CCGAGCTTCGGGTTGGAAGTGGGTGGGAGAGTTCGAGGCCTTGCGCTTAAGGAGCCCCTTCGCCTCGTGC
TTGAGTTGAGGCCTGGCCTGGGCGCTGGGGCCGCCGCGTGCGAATCTGGTGGCACCTTCGCGCCTGTCTC
GCTGCTTTCGATAAGTCTCTAGCCATTTAAAATTTTTGATGACCTGCTGCGACGCTTTTTTTCTGGCAAG
ATAGTCTTGTAAATGCGGGCCAAGATCTGCACACTGGTATTTCGGTTTTTGGGGCCGCGGGCGGCGACGG
GGCCCGTGCGTCCCAGCGCACATGTTCGGCGAGGCGGGGCCTGCGAGCGCGGCCACCGAGAATCGGACGG
GGGTAGTCTCAAGCTGGCCGGCCTGCTCTGGTGCCTGGCCTCGCGCCGCCGTGTATCGCCCCGCCCTGGG
CGGCAAGGCTGGCCCGGTCGGCACCAGTTGCGTGAGCGGAAAGATGGCCGCTTCCCGGCCCTGCTGCAGG
GAGCTCAAAATGGAGGACGCGGCGCTCGGGAGAGCGGGCGGGTGAGTCACCCACACAAAGGAAAAGGGCC
TTTCCGTCCTCAGCCGTCGCTTCATGTGACTCCACGGAGTACCGGGCGCCGTCCAGGCACCTCGATTAGT
TCTCGAGCTTTTGGAGTACGTCGTCTTTAGGTTGGGGGGAGGGGTTTTATGCGATGGAGTTTCCCCACAC
TGAGTGGGTGGAGACTGAAGTTAGGCCAGCTTGGCACTTGATGTAATTCTCCTTGGAATTTGCCCTTTTT
GAGTTTGGATCTTGGTTCATTCTCAAGCCTCAGACAGTGGTTCAAAGTTTTTTTCTTCCATTTCAGGTGT
CGTGACGTACGGCCACCATGACCGAGTACAAGCCCACGGTGCGCCTCGCCACCCGCGACGACGTCCCCAG
GGCCGTACGCACCCTCGCCGCCGCGTTCGCCGACTACCCCGCCACGCGCCACACCGTCGATCCGGACCGC
CACATCGAGCGGGTCACCGAGCTGCAAGAACTCTTCCTCACGCGCGTCGGGCTCGACATCGGCAAGGTGT
GGGTCGCGGACGACGGCGCCGCCGTGGCGGTCTGGACCACGCCGGAGAGCGTCGAAGCGGGGGCGGTGTT
CGCCGAGATCGGCCCGCGCATGGCCGAGTTGAGCGGTTCCCGGCTGGCCGCGCAGCAACAGATGGAAGGC
CTCCTGGCGCCGCACCGGCCCAAGGAGCCCGCGTGGTTCCTGGCCACCGTCGGAGTCTCGCCCGACCACC
AGGGCAAGGGTCTGGGCAGCGCCGTCGTGCTCCCCGGAGTGGAGGCGGCCGAGCGCGCCGGGGTGCCCGC
CTTCCTGGAGACCTCCGCGCCCCGCAACCTCCCCTTCTACGAGCGGCTCGGCTTCACCGTCACCGCCGAC
GTCGAGGTGCCCGAAGGACCGCGCACCTGGTGCATGACCCGCAAGCCCGGTGCCTGAACGCGTTAAGTCG
ACAATCAACCTCTGGATTACAAAATTTGTGAAAGATTGACTGGTATTCTTAACTATGTTGCTCCTTTTAC
GCTATGTGGATACGCTGCTTTAATGCCTTTGTATCATGCTATTGCTTCCCGTATGGCTTTCATTTTCTCC
TCCTTGTATAAATCCTGGTTGCTGTCTCTTTATGAGGAGTTGTGGCCCGTTGTCAGGCAACGTGGCGTGG
TGTGCACTGTGTTTGCTGACGCAACCCCCACTGGTTGGGGCATTGCCACCACCTGTCAGCTCCTTTCCGG
GACTTTCGCTTTCCCCCTCCCTATTGCCACGGCGGAACTCATCGCCGCCTGCCTTGCCCGCTGCTGGACA
GGGGCTCGGCTGTTGGGCACTGACAATTCCGTGGTGTTGTCGGGGAAATCATCGTCCTTTCCTTGGCTGC
TCGCCTGTGTTGCCACCTGGATTCTGCGCGGGACGTCCTTCTGCTACGTCCCTTCGGCCCTCAATCCAGC
GGACCTTCCTTCCCGCGGCCTGCTGCCGGCTCTGCGGCCTCTTCCGCGTCTTCGCCTTCGCCCTCAGACG
AGTCGGATCTCCCTTTGGGCCGCCTCCCCGCGTCGACTTTAAGACCAATGACTTACAAGGCAGCTGTAGA
TCTTAGCCACTTTTTAAAAGAAAAGGGGGGACTGGAAGGGCTAATTCACTCCCAACGAAGACAAGATCTG
CTTTTTGCTTGTACTGGGTCTCTCTGGTTAGACCAGATCTGAGCCTGGGAGCTCTCTGGCTAACTAGGGA
ACCCACTGCTTAAGCCTCAATAAAGCTTGCCTTGAGTGCTTCAAGTAGTGTGTGCCCGTCTGTTGTGTGA
CTCTGGTAACTAGAGATCCCTCAGACCCTTTTAGTCAGTGTGGAAAATCTCTAGCAGTACGTATAGTAGT
TCATGTCATCTTATTATTCAGTATTTATAACTTGCAAAGAAATGAATATCAGAGAGTGAGAGGAACTTGT
TTATTGCAGCTTATAATGGTTACAAATAAAGCAATAGCATCACAAATTTCACAAATAAAGCATTTTTTTC
ACTGCATTCTAGTTGTGGTTTGTCCAAACTCATCAATGTATCTTATCATGTCTGGCTCTAGCTATCCCGC
CCCTAACTCCGCCCATCCCGCCCCTAACTCCGCCCAGTTCCGCCCATTCTCCGCCCCATGGCTGACTAAT
TTTTTTTATTTATGCAGAGGCCGAGGCCGCCTCGGCCTCTGAGCTATTCCAGAAGTAGTGAGGAGGCTTT
TTTGGAGGCCTAGGGACGTACCCAATTCGCCCTATAGTGAGTCGTATTACGCGCGCTCACTGGCCGTCGT
TTTACAACGTCGTGACTGGGAAAACCCTGGCGTTACCCAACTTAATCGCCTTGCAGCACATCCCCCTTTC
GCCAGCTGGCGTAATAGCGAAGAGGCCCGCACCGATCGCCCTTCCCAACAGTTGCGCAGCCTGAATGGCG
AATGGG
[124 nt withheld, positions 3367-3490]
C
[91 nt withheld, positions 3492-3582]
A
[49 nt withheld, positions 3584-3632]
CCTTTGACGTTGGAGTCCACGTTCTTT
[37 nt withheld, positions 3660-3696]
ACCCTATCTCGGTCTATTCTTTTGATTTATAAGGGATTTTGCCGATTTCGGCCTATTGGTTAAAAAATGA
GCTGATTTAACAAAAATTTAACGCGAATTTTAACAAAATATTAACGCTTACAATTTAGGTGGCACTTTTC
GGGGAAATGTGCGCGGAACCCCTATTTGTTTATTTTTCTAAATACATTCAAATATGTATCCGCTCATGAG
ACAATAACCCTGATAAATGCTTCAATAATATTGAAAAAGGAAGAGTATGAGTATTCAACATTTCCGTGTC
GCCCTTATTCCCTTTTTTGCGGCATTTTGCCTTCCTGTTTTTGCTCACCCAGAAACGCTGGTGAAAGTAA
AAGATGCTGAAGATCAGTTGGGTGCACGAGTGGGTTACATCGAACTGGATCTCAACAGCGGTAAGATCCT
TGAGAGTTTTCGCCCCGAAGAACGTTTTCCAATGATGAGCACTTTTAAAGTTCTGCTATGTGGCGCGGTA
TTATCCCGTATTGACGCCGGGCAAGAGCAACTCGGTCGCCGCATACACTATTCTCAGAATGACTTGGTTG
AGTACTCACCAGTCACAGAAAAGCATCTTACGGATGGCATGACAGTAAGAGAATTATGCAGTGCTGCCAT
AACCATGAGTGATAACACTGCGGCCAACTTACTTCTGACAACGATCGGAGGACCGAAGGAGCTAACCGCT
TTTTTGCACAACATGGGGGATCATGTAACTCGCCTTGATCGTTGGGAACCGGAGCTGAATGAAGCCATAC
CAAACGACGAGCGTGACACCACGATGCCTGTAGCAATGGCAACAACGTTGCGCAAACTATTAACTGGCGA
ACTACTTACTCTAGCTTCCCGGCAACAATTAATAGACTGGATGGAGGCGGATAAAGTTGCAGGACCACTT
CTGCGCTCGGCCCTTCCGGCTGGCTGGTTTATTGCTGATAAATCTGGAGCCGGTGAGCGTGGGTCTCGCG
GTATCATTGCAGCACTGGGGCCAGATGGTAAGCCCTCCCGTATCGTAGTTATCTACACGACGGGGAGTCA
GGCAACTATGGATGAACGAAATAGACAGATCGCTGAGATAGGTGCCTCACTGATTAAGCATTGGTAACTG
TCAGACCAAGTTTACTCATATATACTTTAGATTGATTTAAAACTTCATTTTTAATTTAAAAGGATCTAGG
TGAAGATCCTTTTTGATAATCTCATGACCAAAATCCCTTAACGTGAGTTTTCGTTCCACTGAGCGTCAGA
CCCCGTAGAAAAGATCAAAGGATCTTCTTGAGATCCTTTTTTTCTGCGCGTAATCTGCTGCTTGCAAACA
AAAAAACCACCGCTACCAGCGGTGGTTTGTTTGCCGGATCAAGAGCTACCAACTCTTTTTCCGAAGGTAA
CTGGCTTCAGCAGAGCGCAGATACCAAATACTGTTCTTCTAGTGTAGCCGTAGTTAGGCCACCACTTCAA
GAACTCTGTAGCACCGCCTACATACCTCGCTCTGCTAATCCTGTTACCAGTGGCTGCTGCCAGTGGCGAT
AAGTCGTGTCTTACCGGGTTGGACTCAAGACGATAGTTACCGGATAAGGCGCAGCGGTCGGGCTGAACGG
GGGGTTCGTGCACACAGCCCAGCTTGGAGCGAACGACCTACACCGAACTGAGATACCTACAGCGTGAGCT
ATGAGAAAGCGCCACGCTTCCCGAAGGGAGAAAGGCGGACAGGTATCCGGTAAGCGGCAGGGTCGGAACA
GGAGAGCGCACGAGGGAGCTTCCAGGGGGAAACGCCTGGTATCTTTATAGTCCTGTCGGGTTTCGCCACC
TCTGACTTGAGCGTCGATTTTTGTGATGCTCGTCAGGGGGGCGGAGCCTATGGAAAAACGCCAGCAACGC
GGCCTTTTTACGGTTCCTGGCCTTTTGCTGGCCTTTTGCTCACATGTTCTTTCCTGCGTTATCCCCTGAT
TCTGTGGATAACCGTATTACCGCCTTTGAGTGAGCTGATACCGCTCGCCGCAGCCGAACGACCGAGCGCA
GCGAGTCAGTGAGCGAGGAAGCGGAAGAGCGCCCAATACGCAAACCGCCTCTCCCCGCGCGTTGGCCGAT
TCATTAATGCAGCTGGCACGACAGGTTTCCCGACTGGAAAGCGGGCAGTGAGCGCAACGCAATTAATGTG
AGTTAGCTCACTCATTAGGCACCCCAGGCTTTACACTTTATGCTTCCGGCTCGTATGTTGTGTGGAATTG
TGAGCGGATAACAATTTCACACAGGAAACAGCTATGACCATGATTACGCCAAGCGCGCAATTAACCCTCA
CTAAAGGGAACAAAAGCTGGAGCTGCAAGCTTAATGTAGTCTTATGCAATACTCTTGTAGTCTTGCAACA
TGGTAACGATGAGTTAGCAACATGCCTTACAAGGAGAGAAAAAGCACCGTGCATGCCGATTGGTGGAAGT
AAGGTGGTACGATCGTGCCTTATTAGGAAGGCAACAGACGGGTCTGACATGGATTGGACGAACCACTGAA
TTGCCGCATTGCAGAGATATTGTATTTAAGTGCCTAGCTCGATACATAAACGGGTCTCTCTGGTTAGACC
AGATCTGAGCCTGGGAGCTCTCTGGCTAACTAGGGAACCCACTGCTTAAGCCTCAATAAAGCTTGCCTTG
AGTGCTTCAAGTAGTGTGTGCCCGTCTGTTGTGTGACTCTGGTAACTAGAGATCCCTCAGACCCTTTTAG
TCAGTGTGGAAAATCTCTAGCAGTGGCGCCCGAACAGGGACTTGAAAGCGAAAGGGAAACCAGAGGAGCT
CTCTCGACGCAGGACTCGGCTTGCTGAAGCGCGCACGGCAAGAGGCGAGGGGCGGCGACTGGTGAGTACG
CCAAAAATTTTGACTAGCGGAGGCTAGAAGGAGAGAGATGGGTGCGAGAGCGTCAGTATTAAGCGGGGGA
GAATTAGATCGCGATGGGAAAAAATTCGGTTAAGGCCAGGGGGAAAGAAAAAATATAAATTAAAACATAT
AGTATGGGCAAGCAGGGAGCTAGAACGATTCGCAGTTAATCCTGGCCTGTTAGAAACATCAGAAGGCTGT
AGACAAATACTGGGACAGCTACAACCATCCCTTCAGACAGGATCAGAAGAACTTAGATCATTATATAATA
CAGTAGCAACCCTCTATTGTGTGCATCAAAGGATAGAGATAAAAGACACCAAGGAAGCTTTAGACAAGAT
AGAGGAAGAGCAAAACAAAAGTAAGACCACCGCACAGCAAGCGGCCGCTGATCTTCAGACCTGGAGGAGG
AGATATGAGGGACAATTGGAGAAGTGAATTATATAAATATAAAGTAGTAAAAATTGAACCATTAGGAGTA
GCACCCACCAAGGCAAAGAGAAGAGTGGTGCAGAGAGAAAAAAGAGCAGTGGGAATAGGAGCTTTGTTCC
TTGGGTTCTTGGGAGCAGCAGGAAGCACTATGGGCGCAGCGTCAATGACGCTGACGGTACAGGCCAGACA
ATTATTGTCTGGTATAGTGCAGCAGCAGAACAATTTGCTGAGGGCTATTGAGGCGCAACAGCATCTGTTG
CAACTCACAGTCTGGGGCATCAAGCAGCTCCAGGCAAGAATCCTGGCTGTGGAAAGATACCTAAAGGATC
AACAGCTCCTGGGGATTTGGGGTTGCTCTGGAAAACTCATTTGCACCACTGCTGTGCCTTGGAATGCTAG
TTGGAGTAATAAATCTCTGGAACAGATTTGGAATCACACGACCTGGATGGAGTGGGACAGAGAAATTAAC
AATTACACAAGCTTAATACACTCCTTAATTGAAGAATCGCAAAACCAGCAAGAAAAGAATGAACAAGAAT
TATTGGAATTAGATAAATGGGCAAGTTTGTGGAATTGGTTTAACATAACAAATTGGCTGTGGTATATAAA
ATTATTCATAATGATAGTAGGAGGCTTGGTAGGTTTAAGAATAGTTTTTGCTGTACTTTCTATAGTGAAT
AGAGTTAGGCAGGGATATTCACCATTATCGTTTCAGACCCACCTCCCAACCCCGAGGGGACCCAGAGAGG
GCCTATTTCCCATGATTCCTTCATATTTGCATATACGATACAAGGCTGTTAGAGAGATAATTAGAATTAA
TTTGACTGTAAACACAAAGATATTAGTACAAAATACGTGACGTAGAAAGTAATAATTTCTTGGGTAGTTT
GCAGTTTTAAAATTATGTTTTAAAATGGACTATCATATGCTTACCGTAACTTGAAAGTATTTCGATTTCT
TGGCTTTATATATCTTGTGGAAAGGACGAAACACCGGGGTCCAGGAAAAGTGTTTGGTTTTAGAGCTAGA
AATAGCAAGTTAAAATAAGGCTAGTCCGTTATCAACTTGAAAAAGTGGCACCGAGTCGGTGCTTTTTTAA
GCTTGGCGTAACTAGATCTTGAGACAAATGGCAGTATTCATCCACAATTTTAAAAGAAAAGGGGGGATTG
GGGGGTACAGTGCAGGGGAAAGAATAGTAGACATAATAGCAACAGACATACAAACTAAAGAATTACAAAA
ACAAATTACAAAAATTCAAAATTTTCGGGTTTATTACAGGGACAGCAGAGATCCACTTTGGCGCCGGCTC
GAGGGGG
Features (pLannotate 1.2.2; 29 found; start..end, strand, type, name):
     14..80      +  CDS            small t antigen (fragment): SV40 (simian virus 40) small t antigen
    106..317     +  promoter       EF-1α core promoter: core promoter for human elongation factor EF-1α
    318..1256    +  intron         EF-1α intron A: intron upstream of the start codon of human EF-1α
   1278..1877    +  CDS            PuroR (fragment): puromycin N-acetyltransferase; pac from Streptomyces; confers resistance to puromycin
   1893..2481    +  misc_feature   WPRE: woodchuck hepatitis virus posttranscriptional regulatory element
   2532..2551    +  misc_feature   cPPT/CTS (fragment): central polypurine tract and central termination sequence of HIV-1
   2553..2786    +  LTR            3' LTR (ΔU3): self-inactivating 3' long terminal repeat (LTR) from HIV-1
   2864..2985    +  polyA_signal   SV40 poly(A) signal: SV40 polyadenylation signal
   3025..3160    +  rep_origin     SV40 ori: SV40 origin of replication
   3181..3199    -  promoter       T7 promoter: promoter for bacteriophage T7 RNA polymerase
   3207..3362    +  CDS            lacZα (fragment): LacZα fragment of β-galactosidase; lacZ fragment
   3367..3795    +  rep_origin     f1 ori (sequence partly withheld): f1 bacteriophage origin of replication; arrow indicates direction of (+) strand synthesis
   3848..3952    +  promoter       AmpR promoter: bla
   3953..4813    +  CDS            AmpR: β-lactamase; bla; confers resistance to ampicillin, carbenicillin, and related antibiotics
   4984..5572    +  rep_origin     ori: high-copy-number ColE1/pMB1/pBR322/pUC origin of replication
   5755..5847    +  CDS            lacI (fragment): lac repressor; lacI; The lac repressor binds to the lac operator to inhibit transcription in E. coli. This inhibition can be relieved by adding lactose or isopropyl-β-D-thiogalactopyranoside (IPTG).
   5860..5881    +  protein_bind   CAP binding site: CAP binding activates transcription in the presence of cAMP. E. coli catabolite activator protein
   5896..5926    +  promoter       lac promoter: promoter for the E. coli lac operon
   5934..5950    +  protein_bind   lac operator: The lac repressor binds to the lac operator to inhibit transcription in E. coli. This inhibition can be relieved by adding lactose or isopropyl-β-D-thiogalactopyranoside (IPTG). lac repressor encoded by lacI
   5995..6013    +  promoter       T3 promoter: promoter for bacteriophage T3 RNA polymerase
   6041..6267    +  promoter       RSV promoter: Rous sarcoma virus enhancer/promoter
   6268..6448    +  LTR            5' LTR (truncated): truncated 5' long terminal repeat (LTR) from HIV-1
   6495..6620    +  misc_feature   HIV-1 Ψ: packaging signal of human immunodeficiency virus type 1
   6604..6967    +  CDS            HIV-1 gag (fragment): gag protein from human immunodeficiency virus 1; gag
   7113..7346    +  misc_feature   RRE: The Rev response element (RRE) of HIV-1 allows for Rev-dependent mRNA export from the nucleus to the cytoplasm.
   7723..7749    +  CDS            Rev (fragment): human immunodeficiency virus 1 (HIV-1) Rev protein; rev; enhances nuclear export of unspliced and incompletely spliced viral mRNAs
   7753..7993    +  promoter       U6 promoter: RNA polymerase III promoter for human U6 snRNA
   8023..8098    +  misc_RNA       gRNA scaffold: guide RNA scaffold for the Streptococcus pyogenes CRISPR/Cas9 system
   8154..8271    +  misc_feature   cPPT/CTS: central polypurine tract and central termination sequence of HIV-1
