[The description below was written by a language model from this plasmid's Addgene catalogue record and pLannotate feature annotations shown in this document.]
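Description:
PRKG1 gRNA (BRDN0001147664) is a third-generation lentiviral CRISPR guide plasmid built on the lentiGuide-Puro backbone. It expresses a single guide RNA against human PRKG1, the cGMP-dependent protein kinase 1 gene. The 8.3 kb plasmid is propagated in E. coli at high copy from a ColE1/pUC-type origin with ampicillin selection (AmpR). It also carries an f1 origin, an SV40 origin, and lac-region remnants from the parental cloning vector.

The lentiviral transfer cassette begins with an RSV promoter fused to a truncated HIV-1 5' LTR, which makes genomic RNA transcription in packaging cells Tat-independent. This is followed by the Ψ packaging signal with a partial gag sequence and the Rev response element for Rev-dependent nuclear export. A self-inactivating ΔU3 3' LTR and an SV40 polyadenylation signal close the cassette. Within the provirus, a human U6 RNA polymerase III promoter drives the PRKG1-specific spacer joined to the Streptococcus pyogenes Cas9 guide scaffold. A central polypurine tract (cPPT/CTS), which aids nuclear import, lies downstream of the scaffold. An EF-1α core promoter with its intron A then drives puromycin N-acetyltransferase, allowing puromycin selection of transduced mammalian cells, and a WPRE enhances expression of that transcript.

The plasmid does not encode Cas9, so it must be used with a separate Cas9 vector or in cells that already express the nuclease. The guide was designed against two PRKG1 reference transcripts, and the plasmid corresponds to a member of a human kinome gRNA library. It is suited to knockout or loss-of-function studies of PRKG1 in human cells.
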