Addgene plasmid #77005: PRKG1 gRNA (BRDN0001147664)
Purpose: 3rd generation lentiviral gRNA plasmid targeting human PRKG1
Depositing lab: John Doench & David Root. Depositing organization: Broad Institute. Publication: Optimized sgRNA design to maximize activity and minimize off-target effects of CRISPR-Cas9. Doench JG, Fusi N, Sullender M, Hegde M, Vaimberg EW, Donovan KF, Smith I, Tothova Z, Wilen C, Orchard R, Virgin HW, Listgarten J, Root DE. Nat Biotechnol. 2016 Jan 18. doi: 10.1038/nbt.3437. PubMed 26780180.
Backbone
  Vector backbone: lentiGuide-Puro
  Backbone manufacturer: Zhang Lab (Addgene plasmid # 52963)
  Vector type: Mammalian Expression, Lentiviral, CRISPR
  Selectable markers: Puromycin
Growth in bacteria
  Bacterial resistance: Ampicillin, 100 μg/mL
  Growth temperature: 37°C
  Growth strain: DH5alpha
  Copy number: High Copy
Gene/Insert
  Gene/Insert name: PRKG1 (alt names: PRKG1; NM_001098512.2)
  gRNA/shRNA sequence: GGGTCCAGGAAAAGTGTTTG
  Species: H. sapiens (human)
  Entrez Gene: PRKG1 (a.k.a. AAT8, PKG, PKG1, PRKG1B, PRKGR1B, cGK, cGK 1, cGK1, cGKI, cGKI-BETA, cGKI-alpha)
  Promoter: hU6
  Cloning method: Unknown
  Sequencing primers: 5′ U6-F; 3′ pS2-R
Terms and licenses: Academic/Nonprofit Terms; Industry Terms: Not Available to Industry
Depositor comments: The gRNA was designed to target the following Genbank reference sequence(s): NM_001098512.2,NM_006258.3. Note that this plasmid does NOT contain Cas9. It should be used in conjunction with lentiCas9-Blast (Addgene #52962) or otherwise with cell lines already expressing Cas9. Browse the full kinome gRNA library at http://www.addgene.org/pooled-library/broadgpp-human-kinome/ or visit http://www.broadinstitute.org/rnai/public/ for detailed protocols and information.
How to cite: PRKG1 gRNA (BRDN0001147664) was a gift from John Doench & David Root (Addgene plasmid # 77005 ; http://n2t.net/addgene:77005 ; RRID:Addgene_77005)
