>Addgene plasmid #77005 | PRKG1 gRNA (BRDN0001147664) | depositor partial sequence | sequence record 144465 | Target Sequence
GGGTCCAGGAAAAGTGTTTG
