>Addgene plasmid #77005 | PRKG1 gRNA (BRDN0001147664) | addgene partial sequence | sequence record 186929 | hU6-F
AGAAAGTAATAATTTCTTGGGTAGTTTGCAGTTTTAAAATTATGTTTTAAAATGGACTATCATATGCTTA
CCGTAACTTGAAAGTATTTCGATTTCTTGGCTTTATATATCTTGTGGAAAGGACGAAACACCGGGGTCCA
GGAAAAGTGTTTGGTTTTAGAGCTAGAAATAGCAAGTTAAAATAAGGCTAGTCCGTTATCAACTTGAAAA
AGTGGCACCGAGTCGGTGCTTTTTTAAGCTTGGCGTAACTAGATCTTGAGACAAATGGCAGTATTCATCC
ACAATTTTAAAAGAAAAGGGGGGATTGGGGGGTACAGTGCAGGGGAAAGAATAGTAGACATAATAGCAAC
AGACATACAAACTAAAGAATTACAAAAACAAATTACAAAAATTCAAAATTTTCGGGTTTATTACAGGGAC
AGCAGAGATCCACTTTGGCGCCGGCTCGAGGGGGCCCGGGTGCAAAGATGGATAAAGTTTTAAACAGAGA
GGAATCTTTGCAGCTAATGGACCTTCTAGGTCTTGAAAGGAGTGGGAATTGGCTCCGGTGCCCGTCAGTG
GGCAGAGCGC
